Addgene plasmid #23638: pDONR223-BMPR1B
Depositing lab: William Hahn & David Root. Depositing organization: Dana-Farber Cancer Institute. Publication: COT drives resistance to RAF inhibition through MAP kinase pathway reactivation. Johannessen CM, Boehm JS, Kim SY, Thomas SR, Wardwell L, Johnson LA, Emery CM, Stransky N, Cogdill AP, Barretina J, Caponigro G, Hieronymus H, Murray RR, Salehi-Ashtiani K, Hill DE, Vidal M, Zhao JJ, Yang X, Alkan O, Kim S, Harris JL, Wilson CJ, Myer VE, Finan PM, Root DE, Roberts TM, Golub T, Flaherty KT, Dummer R, Weber BL, Sellers WR, Schlegel R, Wargo JA, Hahn WC, Garraway LA. Nature. 2010 Dec 16;468(7326):968-72. doi: 10.1038/nature09627 PubMed 21107320.
Backbone
  Vector backbone: pDONR223
  Backbone manufacturer: Invitrogen
  Backbone size w/o insert (bp): 5005
  Vector type: Gateway Donor vector
Growth in bacteria
  Bacterial resistance: Spectinomycin, 50 μg/mL
  Growth temperature: 37°C
  Growth strain: DH5alpha
  Copy number: High Copy
Gene/Insert
  Gene/Insert name: BMPR1B (alt name: bone morphogenetic protein receptor, type IB)
  Species: H. sapiens (human)
  Insert size (bp): 1509
  Entrez Gene: BMPR1B (a.k.a. ALK-6, ALK6, AMD3, AMDD, BDA1D, BDA2, CDw293)
  Cloning method: Gateway Cloning
  Sequencing primers: 5′ M13pUC-fwd; 3′ M13rev
Terms and licenses: Academic/Nonprofit Terms; Industry Terms: Not Available to Industry
Depositor comments: The ORF has no Stop codon. This design enables easy recombination into a destination vector to add an epitope tag of choice and Stop codon to the ORF. Do NOT use this plasmid directly for transfections. A set of 4 custom lentiviral vectors is available ( pLX301 (http://www.addgene.org/25895/) , pLX302 (http://www.addgene.org/25896/) , pLX303 (http://www.addgene.org/25897/) , pLX304 (http://www.addgene.org/25890/) ) to be used to express these ORFs in mammalian cells. These plasmids are not included in the kit and must be ordered separately.
How to cite: pDONR223-BMPR1B was a gift from William Hahn & David Root (Addgene plasmid # 23638 ; http://n2t.net/addgene:23638 ; RRID:Addgene_23638)
