[The description below was written by a language model from this plasmid's Addgene catalogue record.]
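Description:
pDONR223-BMPR1B is a Gateway entry clone built on the Invitrogen pDONR223 donor backbone (about 5 kb without insert). It carries the human BMPR1B open reading frame, which encodes bone morphogenetic protein receptor type IB, also known as ALK6, a receptor serine/threonine kinase of the BMP signalling pathway. The plasmid is maintained in E. coli at high copy number and selected with spectinomycin. No feature table accompanies the record, so the origin of replication and the exact recombination sites flanking the insert are not listed. As a product of Gateway cloning into a donor vector, the roughly 1.5 kb ORF would be expected to sit between att sites that allow recombinational transfer into destination vectors. M13 forward and reverse priming sites on either side are used to sequence the insert.

The ORF has no stop codon. This lets it be recombined into a destination vector that supplies a C-terminal epitope tag and the terminating codon in frame. The entry clone is a shuttle and storage format rather than an expression construct. The record lists no eukaryotic promoter, and the depositors state that the plasmid should not be transfected directly. For expression in mammalian cells they point to a companion set of lentiviral Gateway destination vectors (pLX301 to pLX304), which are obtained separately. The clone is distributed as part of a kit of such ORF entry clones. The associated publication concerns resistance to RAF inhibition arising through reactivation of the MAP kinase pathway.
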