>Addgene plasmid #23638 | pDONR223-BMPR1B | depositor partial sequence | sequence record 10685 | Author sequence
ATGCTTTTGCGAAGTGCAGGAAAATTAAATGTGGGCACCAAGAAAGAGGATGGTGAGAGTACAGCCCCCA
CCCCCCGTCCAAAGGTCTTGCGTTGTAAATGCCACCACCATTGTCCAGAAGACTCAGTCAACAATATTTG
CAGCACAGACGGATATTGTTTCACGATGATAGAAGAGGATGACTCTGGGTTGCCTGTGGTCACTTCTGGT
TGCCTAGGACTAGAAGGCTCAGATTTTCAGTGTCGGGACACTCCCATTCCTCATCAAAGAAGATCAATTG
AATGCTGCACAGAAAGGAACGAATGTAATAAAGACCTACACCCTACACTGCCTCCATTGAAAAACAGAGA
TTTTGTTGATGGACCTATACACCACAGGGCTTTACTTATATCTGTGACTGTCTGTAGTTTGCTCTTGGTC
CTTATCATATTATTTTGTTACTTCCGGTATAAAAGACAAGAAACCAGACCTCGATACAGCATTGGGTTAG
AACAGGATGAAACTTACATTCCTCCTGGAGAATCCCTGAGAGACTTAATTGAGCAGTCTCAGAGCTCAGG
AAGTGGATCAGGCCTCCCTCTGCTGGTCCAAAGGACTATAGCTAAGCAGATTCAGATGGTGAAACAGATT
GGAAAAGGTCGCTATGGGGAAGTTTGGATGGGAAAGTGGCGTGGCGAAAAGGTAGCTGTGAAAGTGTTCT
TCACCACAGAGGAAGCCAGCTGGTTCAGAGAGACAGAAATATATCAGACAGTGTTGATGAGGCATGAAAA
CATTTTGGGTTTCATTGCTGCAGATATCAAAGGGACAGGGTCCTGGACCCAGTTGTACCTAATCACAGAC
TATCATGAAAATGGTTCCCTTTATGATTATCTGAAGTCCACCACCCTAGACGCTAAATCAATGCTGAAGT
TAGCCTACTCTTCTGTCAGTGGCTTATGTCATTTACACACAGAAATCTTTAGTACTCAAGGCAAACCAGC
AATTGCCCATCGAGATCTGAAAAGTAAAAACATTCTGGTGAAGAAAAATGGAACTTGCTGTATTGCTGAC
CTGGGCCTGGCTGTTAAATTTATTAGTGATACAAATGAAGTTGACATACCACCTAACACTCGAGTTGGCA
CCAAACGCTATATGCCTCCAGAAGTGTTGGACGAGAGCTTGAACAGAAATCACTTCCAGTCTTACATCAT
GGCTGACATGTATAGTTTTGGCCTCATCCTTTGGGAGGTTGCTAGGAGATGTGTATCAGGAGGTATAGTG
GAAGAATACCAGCTTCCTTATCATGACCTAGTGCCCAGTGACCCCTCTTATGAGGACATGAGGGAGATTG
TGTGCATCAAGAAGTTACGCCCCTCATTCCCAAACCGGTGGAGCAGTGATGAGTGTCTAAGGCAGATGGG
AAAACTCATGACAGAATGCTGGGCTCACAATCCTGCATCAAGGCTGACAGCCCTGCGGGTTAAGAAAACA
CTTGCCAAAATGTCAGAGTCCCAGGACATTAAACTCTGA
