>Addgene plasmid #23638 | pDONR223-BMPR1B | addgene partial sequence | sequence record 29476 | 23638 with M13pUC-fwd
TAATGATTTTATTTTGACTGATAGTGACCTGTTCGTTGCAACAAATTGATGAGCAATGCTTTTTTATAAT
GCCAACTTTGTACAAAAAAGTTGGCATGCTTTTGCGAAGTGCAGGAAAATTAAATGTGGGCACCAAGAAA
GAGGATGGTGAGAGTACAGCCCCCACCCCCCGTCCAAAGGTCTTGCGTTGTAAATGCCACCACCATTGTC
CAGAAGACTCAGTCAACAATATTTGCAGCACAGACGGATATTGTTTCACGATGATAGAAGAGGATGACTC
TGGGTTGCCTGTGGTCACTTCTGGTTGCCTAGGACTAGAAGGCTCAGATTTTCAGTGTCGGGACACTCCC
ATTCCTCATCAAAGAAGATCAATTGAATGCTGCACAGAAAGGAACGAATGTAATAAAGACCTACACCCTA
CACTGCCTCCATTGAAAAACAGAGATTTTGTTGATGGACCTATACACCACAGGGCTTTACTTATATCTGT
GACTGTCTGTAGTTTGCTCTTGGTCCTTATCATATTATTTTGTTACTTCCGGTATAAAAGACAAGAAACC
AGACCTCGATACAGCATTGGGTTAGAACAGGATGAAACTTACATTCCTCCTGGAGAATCCCTGAGAGACT
TAATTGAGCAGTCTCAGAGCTCAGGAAGTGGAT
